Addgene plasmid #206119: An R57A, R59A CAAX pMT2
Purpose: Cav2.1 N-terminus (amino acids 1-100) with R57A and R59A mutations that prevent dominant-negative suppression of Cav2.1 currents and a C-terminal CAAX (last 10 aa of H.Ras) motif
Depositing lab: Annette Dolphin. Depositing organization: University College London. Publication: N terminus is key to the dominant negative suppression of Ca(V)2 calcium channels: implications for episodic ataxia type 2. Page KM, Heblich F, Margas W, Pratt WS, Nieto-Rostro M, Chaggar K, Sandhu K, Davies A, Dolphin AC. J Biol Chem. 2010 Jan 8;285(2):835-44. doi: 10.1074/jbc.M109.065045. Epub 2009 Nov 10. PubMed 19903821.
Backbone
  Vector backbone: pMT2
  Backbone manufacturer: Genetics Institute Inc
  Backbone size w/o insert (bp): 5163
  Vector type: Mammalian Expression
Growth in bacteria
  Bacterial resistance: Ampicillin, 100 μg/mL
  Growth temperature: 37°C
  Growth strain: DH5alpha
  Copy number: High Copy
Gene/Insert
  Gene/Insert name: cacna1a (alt name: Cav2.1 alpha1A)
  Species: R. norvegicus (rat)
  Insert size (bp): 346
  Mutation: R57A, R59A
  Entrez Gene: Cacna1a (a.k.a. BccA1, Cav2.1, rbA-1)
  Promoter: Ad MLP/TPL/SV40
  Cloning method: Restriction Enzyme; 5′ cloning site unknown (unknown if destroyed)
  Sequencing primers: 5′ AGCTTGAGGTGTGGCAGGCTT; 3′ GGTCGAACCATGATGGCAGC
Resource information
  A portion of this plasmid was derived from a plasmid made by: Terry P. Snutch
Terms and licenses: Academic/Nonprofit Terms; Industry Terms: Not Available to Industry
How to cite: An R57A, R59A CAAX pMT2 was a gift from Annette Dolphin (Addgene plasmid # 206119 ; http://n2t.net/addgene:206119 ; RRID:Addgene_206119)
