[The description below was written by a language model from this plasmid's Addgene catalogue record and pLannotate feature annotations shown in this document.]
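Description:
An R57A, R59A CAAX pMT2 is a mammalian expression plasmid built on the pMT2 backbone, sequenced at about 5.5 kb. It is propagated in E. coli through a high-copy ColE1/pUC-type origin and selected with ampicillin via the β-lactamase gene. The insert is a short fragment (about 346 bp) of rat Cacna1a encoding the first 100 amino acids of the Cav2.1 (α1A) P/Q-type calcium channel subunit. It carries the R57A and R59A substitutions and is fused at its C-terminus to the last ten residues of H-Ras. This CAAX motif directs lipid modification, so it would be expected to tether the otherwise soluble N-terminal fragment to the membrane.

Expression uses the pMT2 arrangement recorded as Ad MLP/TPL/SV40. An SV40 enhancer/early promoter region, which in standard parts includes the SV40 origin, lies upstream of adenovirus-derived sequence. The annotation tool labels that sequence as polymerase and pre-terminal protein fragments, but these hits most likely reflect the major late promoter and tripartite leader region rather than functional coding sequence. A chimeric adenovirus/immunoglobulin intron precedes the insert. Downstream lie a mouse DHFR coding sequence, an SV40 poly(A) signal and an adenoviral VA RNA gene, which generally supports translation in transfected cells. Small hits to the chicken β-actin promoter, lacI, rop, bom and lacZα appear to be backbone remnants or incidental matches.

According to the record, the two arginine-to-alanine mutations prevent the dominant-negative suppression of Cav2.1 currents that the N-terminus otherwise mediates. The construct therefore serves as a loss-of-function comparator in co-expression studies of truncated channel suppression, relevant to episodic ataxia type 2.
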