Features (pLannotate 1.2.2; 18 found; start..end, strand, type, name):
      2..331     -  promoter       SV40 promoter: SV40 enhancer and early promoter
    352..783     -  CDS            POL (fragment): DPOL_ADE05 - Experimental evidence at protein level: Swiss-Prot protein existence level 1. Eukaryotic-type DNA polymerase involved in viral genomic replication. DNA synthesis is protein primed, and acts in a strand displacement replication. Assembles in complex with viral pTP, DBP, host NFIA and host POU2F1/OCT1 on viral origin of replication. The polymerase covalently transfers dCMP onto pTP, thereby initiating complementary strand synthesis. From Human adenovirus C serotype 5 (HAdV-5) (Human adenovirus 5).
    800..1029    +  intron         chimeric intron: chimera between introns from adenovirus and immunoglobulin heavy chain genes
   1083..1382    +  CDS            Cacna1a (fragment): CAC1A_RAT - Also known as Cach4, Cacn3, Cacnl1a4. Experimental evidence at protein level: Swiss-Prot protein existence level 1. Voltage-sensitive calcium channels (VSCC) mediate the entry of calcium ions into excitable cells and are also involved in a variety of calcium-dependent processes, including muscle contraction, hormone or neurotransmitter release, gene expression, cell motility, cell division and cell death. The isoform alpha-1A gives rise to P and/or Q- type calcium currents. P/Q-type calcium channels belong to the 'high- voltage activated' (HVA) group and are specifically blocked by
   1386..1418    +  CDS            H-Ras (fragment): human small GTPase proto-oncoprotein
   1423..1439    +  promoter       chicken β-actin promoter (fragment): contains a 21-bp deletion relative to the standard chicken β-actin promoter
   1525..2088    +  CDS            DHFR: mouse dihydrofolate reductase; Mus musculus Dhfr
   2169..2252    +  CDS            large T antigen (fragment): large T antigen from SV40 (simian virus 40)
   2275..2409    +  polyA_signal   SV40 poly(A) signal: SV40 polyadenylation signal
   2417..2767    -  CDS            PTP (fragment): TERM_ADE02 - Experimental evidence at protein level: Swiss-Prot protein existence level 1. Protein covalently bound to the viral DNA that acts as a primer for viral genomic replication by DNA strand displacement. Assembles on the viral origin of replication in an initiation complex with viral polymerase, DBP, host NFIA and host POU2F1/OCT1. During initiation, the polymerase covalently couples the first dCTP with Ser- 580 of pTP. The terminal protein stimulates the template activity over 20 fold compared to protein-free templates. Neo-synthesized viral genomes are linked to two preterminal prot
   2798..2954    +  ncRNA          VA: Accession: RF00102 - VA RNA
   3017..3070    -  CDS            lacI (fragment): lac repressor; lacI; The lac repressor binds to the lac operator to inhibit transcription in E. coli. This inhibition can be relieved by adding lactose or isopropyl-β-D-thiogalactopyranoside (IPTG).
   3253..3841    -  rep_origin     ori: high-copy-number ColE1/pMB1/pBR322/pUC origin of replication
   4012..4872    -  CDS            AmpR: β-lactamase; bla; confers resistance to ampicillin, carbenicillin, and related antibiotics
   4873..4977    -  promoter       AmpR promoter: bla
   5072..5107    +  CDS            rop (fragment): Rop protein, which maintains plasmids at low copy number; rop
   5209..5308    +  misc_feature   bom (fragment): basis of mobility region from pBR322
   5314..5468    -  CDS            lacZα (fragment): LacZα fragment of β-galactosidase; lacZ fragment
>Addgene plasmid #206119 | An R57A, R59A CAAX pMT2 | addgene full sequence | sequence record 415935 | Addgene NGS Result
TTTTGCAAAAGCCTAGGCCTCCAAAAAAGCCTCCTCACTACTTCTGGAATAGCTCAGAGGCCGAGGCGGC
CTCGGCCTCTGCATAAATAAAAAAAATTAGTCAGCCATGGGGCGGAGAATGGGCGGAACTGGGCGGAGTT
AGGGGCGGGATGGGCGGAGTTAGGGGCGGGACTATGGTTGCTGACTAATTGAGATGCATGCTTTGCATAC
TTCTGCCTGCTGGGGAGCCTGGGGACTTTCCACACCTGGTTGCTGACTAATTGAGATGCATGCTTTGCAT
ACTTCTGCCTGCTGGGGAGCCTGGGGACTTTCCACACCCTAACTGACACACATTCCACAGGATCCGGTCG
CGCGAATTTCGAGCGGTGTTCCGCGGTCCTCCTCGTATAGAAACTCGGACCACTCTGAGACGAAGGCTCG
CGTCCAGGCCAGCACGAAGGAGGCTAAGTGGGAGGGGTAGCGGTCGTTGTCCACTAGGGGGTCCACTCGC
TCCAGGGTGTGAAGACACATGTCGCCCTCTTCGGCATCAAGGAAGGTGATTGGTTTATAGGTGTAGGCCA
CGTGACCGGGTGTTCCTGAAGGGGGGCTATAAAAGGGGGTGGGGGCGCGTTCGTCCTCACTCTCTTCCGC
ATCGCTGTCTGCGAGGGCCAGCTGTTGGGCTCGCGGTTGAGGACAAACTCTTCGCGGTCTTTCCAGTACT
CTTGGATCGGAAACCCGTCGGCCTCCGAACGGTACTCCGCCACCGAGGGACCTGAGCGAGTCCGCATCGA
CCGGATCGGAAAACCTCTCGACTGTTGGGGTGAGTACTCCCTCTCAAAAGCGGGCATGACTTCTGCGCTA
AGATTGTCAGTTTCCAAAAACGAGGAGGATTTGATATTCACCTGGCCCGCGGTGATGCCTTTGAGGGTGG
CCGCGTCCATCTGGTCAGAAAAGACAATCTTTTTGTTGTCAAGCTTGAGGTGTGGCAGGCTTGAGATCTG
GCCATACACTTGAGTGACAATGACATCCACTTTGCCTTTCTCTCCACAGGTGTCCACTCCCAGGTCCAAC
TGCAGGCGAGCCTGAATTGCGGCCGCACTAGTATGGCCCGCTTTGGAGACGAGATGCCGGGCCGCTACGG
CGCAGGCGGAGGAGGCTCAGGGCCGGCCGCCGGGGTGGTCGTGGGCGCCGCGGGCGGCCGAGGAGCCGGG
GGCAGCCGGCAGGGCGGGCAGCCCGGAGCGCAGAGGATGTACAAGCAGTCGATGGCGCAGGCAGCGGCGA
CCATGGCCCTCTACAACCCCATCCCTGTCCGCCAGAACTGCCTCACGGTCAACCGCTCCCTGTTCCTCTT
CAGTGAAGACAACGTGGTGAGAAAATACGCCAAAAAGATCACGGAATGGCCTCGAGGCTGCATGAGCTGC
AAGTGTGTGCTCTCCTGAATTCCGGGGGGGGGGGGGGGGRKSMCAGCTCAGGGCTGCGATTTCGCGCCAA
ACTTGACGGCAATCCTAGCGTGAAGGCTGGTAGGATTTTATCCCCGCTGCCATCATGGTTCGACCATTGA
ACTGCATCGTCGCCGTGTCCCAAAATATGGGGATTGGCAAGAACGGAGACCTACCCTGGCCTCCGCTCAG
GAACGAGTTCAAGTACTTCCAAAGAATGACCACAACCTCTTCAGTGGAAGGTAAACAGAATCTGGTGATT
ATGGGTAGGAAAACCTGGTTCTCCATTCCTGAGAAGAATCGACCTTTAAAGGACAGAATTAATATAGTTC
TCAGTAGAGAACTCAAAGAACCACCACGAGGAGCTCATTTTCTTGCCAAAAGTTTGGATGATGCCTTAAG
ACTTATTGAACAACCGGAATTGGCAAGTAAAGTAGACATGGTTTGGATAGTCGGAGGCAGTTCTGTTTAC
CAGGAAGCCATGAATCAACCAGGCCACCTCAGACTCTTTGTGACAAGGATCATGCAGGAATTTGAAAGTG
ACACGTTTTTCCCAGAAATTGATTTGGGGAAATATAAACTTCTCCCAGAATACCCAGGCGTCCTCTCTGA
GGTCCAGGAGGAAAAAGGCATCAAGTATAAGTTTGAAGTCTACGAGAAGAAAGACTAACAGGAAGATGCT
TTCAAGTTCTCTGCTCCCCTCCTAAAGCTATGCATTTTTATAAGACCATGGGACTTTTGCTGGCTTTAGA
TCATAATCAGCCATACCACATTTGTAGAGGTTTTACTTGCTTTAAAAAACCTCCCACACCTCCCCCTGAA
CCTGAAACATAAAATGAATGCAATTGTTGTTGTTAACTTGTTTATTGCAGCTTATAATGGTTACAAATAA
AGCAATAGCATCACAAATTTCACAAATAAAGCATTTTTTTCACTGCATTCTAGTTGTGGTTTGTCCAAAC
TCATCAATGTATCTTATCATGTCTGGATCCCCGGCCAACGGTCTGGTGACCCGGCTGCGAGAGCTCGGTG
TACCTGAGACGCGAGTAAGCCCTTGAGTCAAAGACGTAGTCGTTGCAAGTCCGCACCAGGTACTGATATC
CCACCAAAAAGTGCGGCGGCGGCTGGCGGTAGAGGGGCCAGCGTAGGGTGGCCGGGGCTCCGGGGGCGAG
GTCTTCCAACATAAGGCGATGATATCCGTAGATGTACCTGGACATCCAGGTGATGCCGGCGGCGGTGGTG
GAGGCGCGCGGAAAGTCGCGGACGCGGTTCCAGATGTTGCGCAGCGGCAAAAAGTGCTCCATGGTCGGGA
CGCTCTGGCCGGTGAGGCGTGCGCAGTCGTTGACGCTCTAGACCGTGCAAAAGGAGAGCCTGTAAGCGGG
CACTCTTCCGTGGTCTGGTGGATAAATTCGCAAGGGTATCATGGCGGACGACCGGGGTTCGAACCCCGGA
TCCGGCCGTCCGCCGTGATCCATGCGGTTACCGCCCGCGTGTCGAACCCAGGTGTGCGACGTCAGACAAC
GGGGGAGCGCTCCTTTTGGCTTCCTTCCAGGCGCGGCGGCTGCTGCGCTAGCTTTTTTGGCGAGCTCGAA
TTAATTCTGCATTAATGAATCGGCCAACGCGCGGGGAGAGGCGGTTTGCGTATTGGGCGCTCTTCCGCTT
CCTCGCTCACTGACTCGCTGCGCTCGGTCGTTCGGCTGCGGCGAGCGGTATCAGCTCACTCAAAGGCGGT
AATACGGTTATCCACAGAATCAGGGGATAACGCAGGAAAGAACATGTGAGCAAAAGGCCAGCAAAAGGCC
AGGAACCGTAAAAAGGCCGCGTTGCTGGCGTTTTTCCATAGGCTCCGCCCCCCTGACGAGCATCACAAAA
ATCGACGCTCAAGTCAGAGGTGGCGAAACCCGACAGGACTATAAAGATACCAGGCGTTTCCCCCTGGAAG
CTCCCTCGTGCGCTCTCCTGTTCCGACCCTGCCGCTTACCGGATACCTGTCCGCCTTTCTCCCTTCGGGA
AGCGTGGCGCTTTCTCATAGCTCACGCTGTAGGTATCTCAGTTCGGTGTAGGTCGTTCGCTCCAAGCTGG
GCTGTGTGCACGAACCCCCCGTTCAGCCCGACCGCTGCGCCTTATCCGGTAACTATCGTCTTGAGTCCAA
CCCGGTAAGACACGACTTATCGCCACTGGCAGCAGCCACTGGTAACAGGATTAGCAGAGCGAGGTATGTA
GGCGGTGCTACAGAGTTCTTGAAGTGGTGGCCTAACTACGGCTACACTAGAAGAACAGTATTTGGTATCT
GCGCTCTGCTGAAGCCAGTTACCTTCGGAAAAAGAGTTGGTAGCTCTTGATCCGGCAAACAAACCACCGC
TGGTAGCGGTGGTTTTTTTGTTTGCAAGCAGCAGATTACGCGCAGAAAAAAAGGATCTCAAGAAGATCCT
TTGATCTTTTCTACGGGGTCTGACGCTCAGTGGAACGAAAACTCACGTTAAGGGATTTTGGTCATGAGAT
TATCAAAAAGGATCTTCACCTAGATCCTTTTAAATTAAAAATGAAGTTTTAAATCAATCTAAAGTATATA
TGAGTAAACTTGGTCTGACAGTTACCAATGCTTAATCAGTGAGGCACCTATCTCAGCGATCTGTCTATTT
CGTTCATCCATAGTTGCCTGACTCCCCGTCGTGTAGATAACTACGATACGGGAGGGCTTACCATCTGGCC
CCAGTGCTGCAATGATACCGCGAGACCCACGCTCACCGGCTCCAGATTTATCAGCAATAAACCAGCCAGC
CGGAAGGGCCGAGCGCAGAAGTGGTCCTGCAACTTTATCCGCCTCCATCCAGTCTATTAATTGTTGCCGG
GAAGCTAGAGTAAGTAGTTCGCCAGTTAATAGTTTGCGCAACGTTGTTGCCATTGCTACAGGCATCGTGG
TGTCACGCTCGTCGTTTGGTATGGCTTCATTCAGCTCCGGTTCCCAACGATCAAGGCGAGTTACATGATC
CCCCATGTTGTGCAAAAAAGCGGTTAGCTCCTTCGGTCCTCCGATCGTTGTCAGAAGTAAGTTGGCCGCA
GTGTTATCACTCATGGTTATGGCAGCACTGCATAATTCTCTTACTGTCATGCCATCCGTAAGATGCTTTT
CTGTGACTGGTGAGTACTCAACCAAGTCATTCTGAGAATAGTGTATGCGGCGACCGAGTTGCTCTTGCCC
GGCGTCAATACGGGATAATACCGCGCCACATAGCAGAACTTTAAAAGTGCTCATCATTGGAAAACGTTCT
TCGGGGCGAAAACTCTCAAGGATCTTACCGCTGTTGAGATCCAGTTCGATGTAACCCACTCGTGCACCCA
ACTGATCTTCAGCATCTTTTACTTTCACCAGCGTTTCTGGGTGAGCAAAAACAGGAAGGCAAAATGCCGC
AAAAAAGGGAATAAGGGCGACACGGAAATGTTGAATACTCATACTCTTCCTTTTTCAATATTATTGAAGC
ATTTATCAGGGTTATTGTCTCATGAGCGGATACATATTTGAATGTATTTAGAAAAATAAACAAATAGGGG
TTCCGCGCACATTTCCCCGAAAAGTGCCACCTGACGTCTAAGAAACCATTATTATCATGACATTAACCTA
TAAAAATAGGCGTATCACGAGGCCCTTTCGTCTCGCGCGTTTCGGTGATGACGGTGAAAACCTCTGACAC
ATGCAGCTCCCGGAGACGGTCACAGCTTGTCTGTAAGCGGATGCCGGGAGCAGACAAGCCCGTCAGGGCG
CGTCAGCGGGTGTTGGCGGGTGTCGGGGCTGGCTTAACTATGCGGCATCAGAGCAGATTGTACTGAGAGT
GCACCATATGCGGTGTGAAATACCGCACAGATGCGTAAGGAGAAAATACCGCATCAGGCGCCATTCGCCA
TTCAGGCTGCGCAACTGTTGGGAAGGGCGATCGGTGCGGGCCTCTTCGCTATTACGCCAGCTGGCGAAAG
GGGGATGTGCTGCAAGGCGATTAAGTTGGGTAACGCCAGGGTTTTCCCAGTCACGACGTTGTAAAACGAC
GGCCAGTGCCAAGCT
